Addgene plasmid #75271: pcDNA3-optoB2-LYY-YFP
Purpose: G-protein independent version of optoB2 with point mutations at L72F,Y136G,Y224A
Depositing lab: Michael Bruchas. Depositing organization: Washington University in Saint Louis. Publication: Optodynamic simulation of beta-adrenergic receptor signalling. Siuda ER, McCall JG, Al-Hasani R, Shin G, Il Park S, Schmidt MJ, Anderson SL, Planer WJ, Rogers JA, Bruchas MR. Nat Commun. 2015 Sep 28;6:8480. doi: 10.1038/ncomms9480. PubMed 26412387.
Backbone
  Vector backbone: pcDNA3.1
  Total vector size (bp): 7372
  Vector type: Mammalian Expression
  Selectable markers: Neomycin (select with G418)
Growth in bacteria
  Bacterial resistance: Ampicillin, 100 μg/mL
  Growth temperature: 37°C
  Growth strain: DH5alpha
  Copy number: Unknown
Gene/Insert
  Gene/Insert name: G-protein independent version of optoB2
  Mutation: point mutations at L72F,Y136G,Y224A
  Tag / fusion protein: eYFP
Terms and licenses: Academic/Nonprofit Terms; Industry Terms: Not Available to Industry
How to cite: pcDNA3-optoB2-LYY-YFP was a gift from Michael Bruchas (Addgene plasmid # 75271 ; http://n2t.net/addgene:75271 ; RRID:Addgene_75271)
