[The description below was written by a language model from this plasmid's Addgene catalogue record and pLannotate feature annotations shown in this document.]
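Description:
pcDNA3-optoB2-LYY-YFP is a mammalian expression plasmid on a pcDNA3.1-type backbone (catalogued at about 7.4 kb) that encodes a signalling-biased variant of optoB2, a light-activated receptor used to simulate beta-adrenergic receptor signalling. It is propagated in E. coli through a high-copy ColE1/pUC origin with ampicillin selection from the bla gene. An f1 origin is also present. For selection of stably transfected mammalian cells, an SV40 early promoter drives the neo gene, which confers G418 resistance and is terminated by an SV40 polyadenylation signal.

The expression cassette uses the human CMV immediate-early enhancer and promoter and ends with the bovine growth hormone polyadenylation signal. A T7 promoter lies upstream of the insert and an SP6 promoter lies downstream in the opposite orientation, as is typical of this backbone. The annotation software matches the first part of the open reading frame to bovine rhodopsin, which fits a rhodopsin-based, light-sensitive receptor. The stretch between that match and the fluorescent protein is not annotated, and the record does not give the exact chimera boundaries. An EYFP-family coding sequence follows downstream, placing the eYFP tag at the C-terminal end so that expression and localisation can be followed by fluorescence.

This version carries three point mutations, L72F, Y136G and Y224A (the "LYY" of the name), which the depositor describes as making the receptor G-protein independent. It would therefore typically be compared with the parental optoB2 to separate G-protein-dependent from G-protein-independent responses to light in transfected cells. Short hits to an HIV-1 LTR, ble, lacI and bom are fragmentary matches and probably not functional elements.
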