Features (pLannotate 1.2.2; 22 found; start..end, strand, type, name):
     36..80      -  misc_feature   bom (fragment): basis of mobility region from pBR322
    235..614     +  enhancer       CMV enhancer: human cytomegalovirus immediate early enhancer
    615..818     +  promoter       CMV promoter: human cytomegalovirus (CMV) immediate early promoter
    814..847     +  LTR            5' LTR (truncated) (fragment): truncated 5' long terminal repeat (LTR) from HIV-1
    863..881     +  promoter       T7 promoter: promoter for bacteriophage T7 RNA polymerase
    901..1944    +  CDS            RHO: OPSD_BOVIN - Experimental evidence at protein level: Swiss-Prot protein existence level 1. Photoreceptor required for image-forming vision at low light intensity. Required for photoreceptor cell viability after birth (By similarity). Light-induced isomerization of 11-cis to all-trans retinal triggers a conformational change that activates signaling via G- proteins (PubMed:10926528, PubMed:12044163, PubMed:11972040, PubMed:16908857, PubMed:16586416, PubMed:17060607, PubMed:17449675, PubMed:18818650, PubMed:21389983, PubMed:22198838, PubMed:23579341, PubMed:25205354, PubMed:27458239). Subsequent
   2215..2931    +  CDS            EYFP-Q69K: EYFP-Q69K is a basic (constitutively fluorescent) green/yellow fluorescent protein published in 1999, derived from Aequorea victoria. It has moderate acid sensitivity.
   2950..2968    -  promoter       SP6 promoter: promoter for bacteriophage SP6 RNA polymerase
   2994..3218    +  polyA_signal   bGH poly(A) signal: bovine growth hormone polyadenylation signal
   3222..3243    +  promoter       SV40 promoter (fragment): SV40 enhancer and early promoter
   3264..3692    +  rep_origin     f1 ori (sequence partly withheld): f1 bacteriophage origin of replication; arrow indicates direction of (+) strand synthesis
   3706..4036    +  promoter       SV40 promoter: SV40 enhancer and early promoter
   4103..4894    +  CDS            neo: KKA2_KLEPN - Also known as kan, nptII. Experimental evidence at protein level: Swiss-Prot protein existence level 1. Resistance to kanamycin, neomycin, paromomycin, ribostamycin, butirosin and gentamicin B. From Klebsiella pneumoniae.
   4918..5076    +  CDS            ble (fragment): BLE_KLEPN - Experimental evidence at protein level: Swiss-Prot protein existence level 1. Binding protein with a strong affinity to the bleomycin family of antibiotics. Binds to CL990; an antimitotic-antibiotic compound. From Klebsiella pneumoniae.
   5071..5192    +  polyA_signal   SV40 poly(A) signal: SV40 polyadenylation signal
   5265..5281    -  protein_bind   lac operator: The lac repressor binds to the lac operator to inhibit transcription in E. coli. This inhibition can be relieved by adding lactose or isopropyl-β-D-thiogalactopyranoside (IPTG). lac repressor encoded by lacI
   5289..5319    -  promoter       lac promoter: promoter for the E. coli lac operon
   5334..5355    -  protein_bind   CAP binding site: CAP binding activates transcription in the presence of cAMP. E. coli catabolite activator protein
   5368..5460    -  CDS            lacI (fragment): lac repressor; lacI; The lac repressor binds to the lac operator to inhibit transcription in E. coli. This inhibition can be relieved by adding lactose or isopropyl-β-D-thiogalactopyranoside (IPTG).
   5643..6231    -  rep_origin     ori: high-copy-number ColE1/pMB1/pBR322/pUC origin of replication
   6402..7262    -  CDS            AmpR: β-lactamase; bla; confers resistance to ampicillin, carbenicillin, and related antibiotics
   7263..7367    -  promoter       AmpR promoter: bla
>Addgene plasmid #75271 | pcDNA3-optoB2-LYY-YFP | addgene full sequence | sequence record 161670 | Addgene assembled full plasmid sequence
GACGGATCGGGAGATCTCCCGATCCCCTATGGTCGACTCTCAGTACAATCTGCTCTGATGCCGCATAGTT
AAGCCAGTATCTGCTCCCTGCTTGTGTGTTGGAGGTCGCTGAGTAGTGCGCGAGCAAAATTTAAGCTACA
ACAAGGCAAGGCTTGACCGACAATTGCATGAAGAATCTGCTTAGGGTTAGGCGTTTTGCGCTGCTTCGCG
ATGTACGGGCCAGATATACGCGTTGACATTGATTATTGACTAGTTATTAATAGTAATCAATTACGGGGTC
ATTAGTTCATAGCCCATATATGGAGTTCCGCGTTACATAACTTACGGTAAATGGCCCGCCTGGCTGACCG
CCCAACGACCCCCGCCCATTGACGTCAATAATGACGTATGTTCCCATAGTAACGCCAATAGGGACTTTCC
ATTGACGTCAATGGGTGGACTATTTACGGTAAACTGCCCACTTGGCAGTACATCAAGTGTATCATATGCC
AAGTACGCCCCCTATTGACGTCAATGACGGTAAATGGCCCGCCTGGCATTATGCCCAGTACATGACCTTA
TGGGACTTTCCTACTTGGCAGTACATCTACGTATTAGTCATCGCTATTACCATGGTGATGCGGTTTTGGC
AGTACATCAATGGGCGTGGATAGCGGTTTGACTCACGGGGATTTCCAAGTCTCCACCCCATTGACGTCAA
TGGGAGTTTGTTTTGGCACCAAAATCAACGGGACTTTCCAAAATGTCGTAACAACTCCGCCCCATTGACG
CAAATGGGCGGTAGGCGTGTACGGTGGGAGGTCTATATAAGCAGAGCTCTCTGGCTAACTAGAGAACCCA
CTGCTTACTGGCTTATCGAAATTAATACGACTCACTATAGGGAGACCCAAGCTTGCCACCATGAACGGAA
CAGAGGGCCCAAACTTTTACGTTCCCTTCTCCAATAAGACTGGGGTCGTGAGAAGCCCATTTGAGGCGCC
TCAATACTACCTTGCTGAGCCGTGGCAGTTTTCTATGCTCGCTGCTTACATGTTCTTGCTGATCATGCTG
GGGTTCCCTATCAATTTCCTGACGCTGTACGTTATAGCAAAGTTCGAACGCCTCCAAACCGTGTTTAACT
ACATACTCCTTAACCTCGCGGTTGCCGACCTCTTCATGGTTTTCGGGGGTTTCACCACCACCCTCTACAC
CTCCCTTCACGGCTACTTCGTGTTCGGCCCTACCGGATGCAATCTGGAAGGCTTTTTCGCAACGCTGGGG
GGGGAGATTGCCCTTTGGAGCCTGGTGGTCTTGGCCATAGAGAGGGGCGTGGTGGTCACATCCCCATTCA
AGTACCAGAGTTTGCTTACAAAGAACAAGGCTATCATGGGGGTCGCCTTCACATGGGTGATGGCGCTGGC
TTGCGCTGCCCCACCGCTGGTAGGCTGGTCCCGGTATATTCCGGAGGGAATGCAGTGCAGTTGTGGGATC
GACTACTACACCCCACACGAAGAGACTAACAACGAGTCTTTTGTGATTTATATGTTCGTGGTCCACTTCA
TCATCCCCCTGATAGTGATCTTTTTCTGTGCCGGCAGGGTGTTCCAGGTCGCCAAAAGGCAGCTCCAGAA
GATCGACAAAAGCGAAGGCCGCTTTCACAGCCCCAATCTTGGACAGGTTGAACAGGACGGCAGGTCAGGG
CACGGGCTGCGACGCAGTTCTAAGTTCTGCCTGAAGGAACATAAGGCCTTGAGAATGGTGATCATCATGG
TAATCGCCTTCCTGATATGCTGGCTTCCATACGCTGGCGTGGCTTTTTATATATTCACGCACCAGGGGTC
AGATTTTGGGCCTATCTTTATGACCATACCTGCTTTCTTCGCTAAGACGAGTGCGGTGTATAACCCAGTG
ATATACATCATGATGAACAAACAATTCAGAATTGCCTTCCAGGAATTGCTCTGTCTCAGACGCAGCTCTT
CCAAAGCGTACGGAAATGGCTATTCATCTAACAGCAACGGAAAGACTGATTATATGGGCGAAGCCAGTGG
CTGCCAGCTGGGCCAGGAAAAAGAGAGCGAGCGGCTTTGTGAAGATCCCCCAGGCACTGAGAGCTTCGTG
AATTGTCAGGGAACAGTTCCGAGTCTCTCTCTTGATTCACAGGGACGCAATTGCTCTACCAACGACAGCC
CCCTGGAGACTTCCCAGGTCGCTCCGGCCGCGGCCGCACTCGAGATGGTGAGCAAGGGCGAGGAGCTGTT
CACCGGGGTGGTGCCCATCCTGGTCGAGCTGGACGGCGACGTAAACGGCCACAAGTTCAGCGTGTCCGGC
GAGGGCGAGGGCGATGCCACCTACGGCAAGCTGACCCTGAAGTTCATCTGCACCACCGGCAAGCTGCCCG
TGCCCTGGCCCACCCTCGTGACCACCTTCGGCTACGGCCTGAAGTGCTTCGCCCGCTACCCCGACCACAT
GAAGCAGCACGACTTCTTCAAGTCCGCCATGCCCGAAGGCTACGTCCAGGAGCGCACCATCTTCTTCAAG
GACGACGGCAACTACAAGACCCGCGCCGAGGTGAAGTTCGAGGGCGACACCCTGGTGAACCGCATCGAGC
TGAAGGGCATCGACTTCAAGGAGGACGGCAACATCCTGGGGCACAAGCTGGAGTACAACTACAACAGCCA
CAACGTCTATATCATGGCCGACAAGCAGAAGAACGGCATCAAGGTGAACTTCAAGATCCGCCACAACATC
GAGGACGGCAGCGTGCAGCTCGCCGACCACTACCAGCAGAACACCCCCATCGGCGACGGCCCCGTGCTGC
TGCCCGACAACCACTACCTGAGCTACCAGTCCGCCCTGAGCAAAGACCCCAACGAGAAGCGCGATCACAT
GGTCCTGCTGGAGTTCGTGACCGCCGCCGGGATCACTCTCGGCATGGACGAGCTGTACAAGTAATCTAGA
GGGCCCTATTCTATAGTGTCACCTAAATGCTAGAGCTCGCTGATCAGCCTCGACTGTGCCTTCTAGTTGC
CAGCCATCTGTTGTTTGCCCCTCCCCCGTGCCTTCCTTGACCCTGGAAGGTGCCACTCCCACTGTCCTTT
CCTAATAAAATGAGGAAATTGCATCGCATTGTCTGAGTAGGTGTCATTCTATTCTGGGGGGTGGGGTGGG
GCAGGACAGCAAGGGGGAGGATTGGGAAGACAATAGCAGGCATGCTGGGGATGCGGTGGGCTCTATGGCT
TCTGAGGCGGAAAGAACCAGCTGGGGCTCTAGGGGGTATCCCC
[124 nt withheld, positions 3264-3387]
C
[32 nt withheld, positions 3389-3420]
CA
[57 nt withheld, positions 3423-3479]
A
[49 nt withheld, positions 3481-3529]
CCTTTGACGTTGGAGTCCACGTTCTTT
[37 nt withheld, positions 3557-3593]
ACCCTATCTCGGTCTATTCTTTTGATTTATAAGGGATTTTGGGGATTTCGGCCTATTGGTTAAAAAATGA
GCTGATTTAACAAAAATTTAACGCGAATTAATTCTGTGGAATGTGTGTCAGTTAGGGTGTGGAAAGTCCC
CAGGCTCCCCAGGCAGGCAGAAGTATGCAAAGCATGCATCTCAATTAGTCAGCAACCAGGTGTGGAAAGT
CCCCAGGCTCCCCAGCAGGCAGAAGTATGCAAAGCATGCATCTCAATTAGTCAGCAACCATAGTCCCGCC
CCTAACTCCGCCCATCCCGCCCCTAACTCCGCCCAGTTCCGCCCATTCTCCGCCCCATGGCTGACTAATT
TTTTTTATTTATGCAGAGGCCGAGGCCGCCTCTGCCTCTGAGCTATTCCAGAAGTAGTGAGGAGGCTTTT
TTGGAGGCCTAGGCTTTTGCAAAAAGCTCCCGGGAGCTTGTATATCCATTTTCGGATCTGATCAAGAGAC
AGGATGAGGATCGTTTCGCATGATTGAACAAGATGGATTGCACGCAGGTTCTCCGGCCGCTTGGGTGGAG
AGGCTATTCGGCTATGACTGGGCACAACAGACAATCGGCTGCTCTGATGCCGCCGTGTTCCGGCTGTCAG
CGCAGGGGCGCCCGGTTCTTTTTGTCAAGACCGACCTGTCCGGTGCCCTGAATGAACTGCAGGACGAGGC
AGCGCGGCTATCGTGGCTGGCCACGACGGGCGTTCCTTGCGCAGCTGTGCTCGACGTTGTCACTGAAGCG
GGAAGGGACTGGCTGCTATTGGGCGAAGTGCCGGGGCAGGATCTCCTGTCATCTCACCTTGCTCCTGCCG
AGAAAGTATCCATCATGGCTGATGCAATGCGGCGGCTGCATACGCTTGATCCGGCTACCTGCCCATTCGA
CCACCAAGCGAAACATCGCATCGAGCGAGCACGTACTCGGATGGAAGCCGGTCTTGTCGATCAGGATGAT
CTGGACGAAGAGCATCAGGGGCTCGCGCCAGCCGAACTGTTCGCCAGGCTCAAGGCGCGCATGCCCGACG
GCGAGGATCTCGTCGTGACCCATGGCGATGCCTGCTTGCCGAATATCATGGTGGAAAATGGCCGCTTTTC
TGGATTCATCGACTGTGGCCGGCTGGGTGTGGCGGACCGCTATCAGGACATAGCGTTGGCTACCCGTGAT
ATTGCTGAAGAGCTTGGCGGCGAATGGGCTGACCGCTTCCTCGTGCTTTACGGTATCGCCGCTCCCGATT
CGCAGCGCATCGCCTTCTATCGCCTTCTTGACGAGTTCTTCTGAGCGGGACTCTGGGGTTCGAAATGACC
GACCAAGCGACGCCCAACCTGCCATCACGAGATTTCGATTCCACCGCCGCCTTCTATGAAAGGTTGGGCT
TCGGAATCGTTTTCCGGGACGCCGGCTGGATGATCCTCCAGCGCGGGGATCTCATGCTGGAGTTCTTCGC
CCACCCCAACTTGTTTATTGCAGCTTATAATGGTTACAAATAAAGCAATAGCATCACAAATTTCACAAAT
AAAGCATTTTTTTCACTGCATTCTAGTTGTGGTTTGTCCAAACTCATCAATGTATCTTATCATGTCTGTA
TACCGTCGACCTCTAGCTAGAGCTTGGCGTAATCATGGTCATAGCTGTTTCCTGTGTGAAATTGTTATCC
GCTCACAATTCCACACAACATACGAGCCGGAAGCATAAAGTGTAAAGCCTGGGGTGCCTAATGAGTGAGC
TAACTCACATTAATTGCGTTGCGCTCACTGCCCGCTTTCCAGTCGGGAAACCTGTCGTGCCAGCTGCATT
AATGAATCGGCCAACGCGCGGGGAGAGGCGGTTTGCGTATTGGGCGCTCTTCCGCTTCCTCGCTCACTGA
CTCGCTGCGCTCGGTCGTTCGGCTGCGGCGAGCGGTATCAGCTCACTCAAAGGCGGTAATACGGTTATCC
ACAGAATCAGGGGATAACGCAGGAAAGAACATGTGAGCAAAAGGCCAGCAAAAGGCCAGGAACCGTAAAA
AGGCCGCGTTGCTGGCGTTTTTCCATAGGCTCCGCCCCCCTGACGAGCATCACAAAAATCGACGCTCAAG
TCAGAGGTGGCGAAACCCGACAGGACTATAAAGATACCAGGCGTTTCCCCCTGGAAGCTCCCTCGTGCGC
TCTCCTGTTCCGACCCTGCCGCTTACCGGATACCTGTCCGCCTTTCTCCCTTCGGGAAGCGTGGCGCTTT
CTCAATGCTCACGCTGTAGGTATCTCAGTTCGGTGTAGGTCGTTCGCTCCAAGCTGGGCTGTGTGCACGA
ACCCCCCGTTCAGCCCGACCGCTGCGCCTTATCCGGTAACTATCGTCTTGAGTCCAACCCGGTAAGACAC
GACTTATCGCCACTGGCAGCAGCCACTGGTAACAGGATTAGCAGAGCGAGGTATGTAGGCGGTGCTACAG
AGTTCTTGAAGTGGTGGCCTAACTACGGCTACACTAGAAGGACAGTATTTGGTATCTGCGCTCTGCTGAA
GCCAGTTACCTTCGGAAAAAGAGTTGGTAGCTCTTGATCCGGCAAACAAACCACCGCTGGTAGCGGTGGT
TTTTTTGTTTGCAAGCAGCAGATTACGCGCAGAAAAAAAGGATCTCAAGAAGATCCTTTGATCTTTTCTA
CGGGGTCTGACGCTCAGTGGAACGAAAACTCACGTTAAGGGATTTTGGTCATGAGATTATCAAAAAGGAT
CTTCACCTAGATCCTTTTAAATTAAAAATGAAGTTTTAAATCAATCTAAAGTATATATGAGTAAACTTGG
TCTGACAGTTACCAATGCTTAATCAGTGAGGCACCTATCTCAGCGATCTGTCTATTTCGTTCATCCATAG
TTGCCTGACTCCCCGTCGTGTAGATAACTACGATACGGGAGGGCTTACCATCTGGCCCCAGTGCTGCAAT
GATACCGCGAGACCCACGCTCACCGGCTCCAGATTTATCAGCAATAAACCAGCCAGCCGGAAGGGCCGAG
CGCAGAAGTGGTCCTGCAACTTTATCCGCCTCCATCCAGTCTATTAATTGTTGCCGGGAAGCTAGAGTAA
GTAGTTCGCCAGTTAATAGTTTGCGCAACGTTGTTGCCATTGCTACAGGCATCGTGGTGTCACGCTCGTC
GTTTGGTATGGCTTCATTCAGCTCCGGTTCCCAACGATCAAGGCGAGTTACATGATCCCCCATGTTGTGC
AAAAAAGCGGTTAGCTCCTTCGGTCCTCCGATCGTTGTCAGAAGTAAGTTGGCCGCAGTGTTATCACTCA
TGGTTATGGCAGCACTGCATAATTCTCTTACTGTCATGCCATCCGTAAGATGCTTTTCTGTGACTGGTGA
GTACTCAACCAAGTCATTCTGAGAATAGTGTATGCGGCGACCGAGTTGCTCTTGCCCGGCGTCAATACGG
GATAATACCGCGCCACATAGCAGAACTTTAAAAGTGCTCATCATTGGAAAACGTTCTTCGGGGCGAAAAC
TCTCAAGGATCTTACCGCTGTTGAGATCCAGTTCGATGTAACCCACTCGTGCACCCAACTGATCTTCAGC
ATCTTTTACTTTCACCAGCGTTTCTGGGTGAGCAAAAACAGGAAGGCAAAATGCCGCAAAAAAGGGAATA
AGGGCGACACGGAAATGTTGAATACTCATACTCTTCCTTTTTCAATATTATTGAAGCATTTATCAGGGTT
ATTGTCTCATGAGCGGATACATATTTGAATGTATTTAGAAAAATAAACAAATAGGGGTTCCGCGCACATT
TCCCCGAAAAGTGCCACCTGACGTC
