>Addgene plasmid #75271 | pcDNA3-optoB2-LYY-YFP | addgene partial sequence | sequence record 161667 | CMV-F 5'-CGCAAATGGGCGGTAGGCGTG-3'
CTATATAAGCAGAGCTCTCTGGCTAACTAGAGAACCCACTGCTTACTGGCTTATCGAAATTAATACGACT
CACTATAGGGAGACCCAAGCTTGCCACCATGAACGGAACAGAGGGCCCAAACTTTTACGTTCCCTTCTCC
AATAAGACTGGGGTCGTGAGAAGCCCATTTGAGGCGCCTCAATACTACCTTGCTGAGCCGTGGCAGTTTT
CTATGCTCGCTGCTTACATGTTCTTGCTGATCATGCTGGGGTTCCCTATCAATTTCCTGACGCTGTACGT
TATAGCAAAGTTCGAACGCCTCCAAACCGTGTTTAACTACATACTCCTTAACCTCGCGGTTGCCGACCTC
TTCATGGTTTTCGGGGGTTTCACCACCACCCTCTACACCTCCCTTCACGGCTACTTCGTGTTCGGCCCTA
CCGGATGCAATCTGGAAGGCTTTTTCGCAACGCTGGGGGGGGAGATTGCCCTTTGGAGCCTGGTGGTCTT
GGCCATAGAGAGGGGCGTGGTGGTCACATCCCCATTCAAGTACCAGAGTTTGCTTACAAAGAACAAGGCT
ATCATGGGGGTCGCCTTCACATGGGTGATGGCGCTGGCTTGCGCTGCCCCACCGCTGGTAGGCTGGTCCC
GGTATATTCCGGAGGGAATGCAGTGCAGTTGTGGGATCGACTACTACACCCCACACGAAGAGACTAACAA
CGAGTCTTTTGTGATTTATATGTTCGTGGTCCACTTCATCATCCCCCTGATAGTGATCTTTTTCTGTGCC
GGCAGGGTGTTCCAGGTCGCCAAAAGGCAGCTCCAGAAGATCGACAAAAGCGAAGGCCGCTTTCACAGCC
CCAATCTTGGACAGGTTGAACAGGACGGCAGGTCAGGGCACGGGCTGCGACGCAGTTCTAAGTTCTGCCT
GAAGGAACATAAGGCCTTGAGAATGGTGATCATCATGGTAATCGCCTTCCTGATATGCTGGCTTCCATAC
GCTGGCGTGGCTTTTTATATATTCACGCACCAGGGGTCAGATTTTGGGCCTATCTTTATGACCATACCTG
CTTTCTTCGCTAAGAC
