>Addgene plasmid #75271 | pcDNA3-optoB2-LYY-YFP | addgene partial sequence | sequence record 161669 | GFP2b 5'-CTTGATGCCGTTCTTCTGCTTGT-3'
GACGTTGTGGCTGTTGTAGTTGTACTCCAGCTTGTGCCCCAGGATGTTGCCGTCCTCCTTGAAGTCGATG
CCCTTCAGCTCGATGCGGTTCACCAGGGTGTCGCCCTCGAACTTCACCTCGGCGCGGGTCTTGTAGTTGC
CGTCGTCCTTGAAGAAGATGGTGCGCTCCTGGACGTAGCCTTCGGGCATGGCGGACTTGAAGAAGTCGTG
CTGCTTCATGTGGTCGGGGTAGCGGGCGAAGCACTTCAGGCCGTAGCCGAAGGTGGTCACGAGGGTGGGC
CAGGGCACGGGCAGCTTGCCGGTGGTGCAGATGAACTTCAGGGTCAGCTTGCCGTAGGTGGCATCGCCCT
CGCCCTCGCCGGACACGCTGAACTTGTGGCCGTTTACGTCGCCGTCCAGCTCGACCAGGATGGGCACCAC
CCCGGTGAACAGCTCCTCGCCCTTGCTCACCATCTCGAGTGCGGCCGCGGCCGGAGCGACCTGGGAAGTC
TCCAGGGGGCTGTCGTTGGTAGAGCAATTGCGTCCCTGTGAATCAAGAGAGAGACTCGGAACTGTTCCCT
GACAATTCACGAAGCTCTCAGTGCCTGGGGGATCTTCACAAAGCCGCTCGCTCTCTTTTTCCTGGCCCAG
CTGGCAGCCACTGGCTTCGCCCATATAATCAGTCTTTCCGTTGCTGTTAGATGAATAGCCATTTCCGTAC
GCTTTGGAAGAGCTGCGTCTGAGACAGAGCAATTCCTGGAAGGCAATTCTGAATTGTTTGTTCATCATGA
TGTATATCACTGGGTTATACACCGCACTCGTCTTAGCGAAGAAAGCAGGTATGGTCATAAAGATAGGCCC
AAAATCTGACCCCTGGTGCGTGAATATATAAAAAGCCACGCCAGCGTATGGAAGCCAGCATATCAGGAAG
GCGATTACCATGATGATCACCATTCTCAAGGCCTTATGTTCCTTCAGGCAGAACTTAGAACTGCGTCGCA
GCCCGTGCCCTGACCTGCCGTCCTGTTCAACCTGTCCAAGATTGGGGCTGTGAAAGCGGCCTTCGCTTTT
GTCGATCTTCTGGAGCTGCCTTTTGGCGACCTGGAA
